>Addgene plasmid #76721 | CIT gRNA (BRDN0001149187) | addgene full sequence | sequence record 186374 | Addgene Assembled Sequence
CCCGGGTGCAAAGATGGATAAAGTTTTAAACAGAGAGGAATCTTTGCAGCTAATGGACCTTCTAGGTCTT
GAAAGGAGTGGGAATTGGCTCCGGTGCCCGTCAGTGGGCAGAGCGCACATCGCCCACAGTCCCCGAGAAG
TTGGGGGGAGGGGTCGGCAATTGATCCGGTGCCTAGAGAAGGTGGCGCGGGGTAAACTGGGAAAGTGATG
TCGTGTACTGGCTCCGCCTTTTTCCCGAGGGTGGGGGAGAACCGTATATAAGTGCAGTAGTCGCCGTGAA
CGTTCTTTTTCGCAACGGGTTTGCCGCCAGAACACAGGTAAGTGCCGTGTGTGGTTCCCGCGGGCCTGGC
CTCTTTACGGGTTATGGCCCTTGCGTGCCTTGAATTACTTCCACCTGGCTGCAGTACGTGATTCTTGATC
CCGAGCTTCGGGTTGGAAGTGGGTGGGAGAGTTCGAGGCCTTGCGCTTAAGGAGCCCCTTCGCCTCGTGC
TTGAGTTGAGGCCTGGCCTGGGCGCTGGGGCCGCCGCGTGCGAATCTGGTGGCACCTTCGCGCCTGTCTC
GCTGCTTTCGATAAGTCTCTAGCCATTTAAAATTTTTGATGACCTGCTGCGACGCTTTTTTTCTGGCAAG
ATAGTCTTGTAAATGCGGGCCAAGATCTGCACACTGGTATTTCGGTTTTTGGGGCCGCGGGCGGCGACGG
GGCCCGTGCGTCCCAGCGCACATGTTCGGCGAGGCGGGGCCTGCGAGCGCGGCCACCGAGAATCGGACGG
GGGTAGTCTCAAGCTGGCCGGCCTGCTCTGGTGCCTGGCCTCGCGCCGCCGTGTATCGCCCCGCCCTGGG
CGGCAAGGCTGGCCCGGTCGGCACCAGTTGCGTGAGCGGAAAGATGGCCGCTTCCCGGCCCTGCTGCAGG
GAGCTCAAAATGGAGGACGCGGCGCTCGGGAGAGCGGGCGGGTGAGTCACCCACACAAAGGAAAAGGGCC
TTTCCGTCCTCAGCCGTCGCTTCATGTGACTCCACGGAGTACCGGGCGCCGTCCAGGCACCTCGATTAGT
TCTCGAGCTTTTGGAGTACGTCGTCTTTAGGTTGGGGGGAGGGGTTTTATGCGATGGAGTTTCCCCACAC
TGAGTGGGTGGAGACTGAAGTTAGGCCAGCTTGGCACTTGATGTAATTCTCCTTGGAATTTGCCCTTTTT
GAGTTTGGATCTTGGTTCATTCTCAAGCCTCAGACAGTGGTTCAAAGTTTTTTTCTTCCATTTCAGGTGT
CGTGACGTACGGCCACCATGACCGAGTACAAGCCCACGGTGCGCCTCGCCACCCGCGACGACGTCCCCAG
GGCCGTACGCACCCTCGCCGCCGCGTTCGCCGACTACCCCGCCACGCGCCACACCGTCGATCCGGACCGC
CACATCGAGCGGGTCACCGAGCTGCAAGAACTCTTCCTCACGCGCGTCGGGCTCGACATCGGCAAGGTGT
GGGTCGCGGACGACGGCGCCGCCGTGGCGGTCTGGACCACGCCGGAGAGCGTCGAAGCGGGGGCGGTGTT
CGCCGAGATCGGCCCGCGCATGGCCGAGTTGAGCGGTTCCCGGCTGGCCGCGCAGCAACAGATGGAAGGC
CTCCTGGCGCCGCACCGGCCCAAGGAGCCCGCGTGGTTCCTGGCCACCGTCGGAGTCTCGCCCGACCACC
AGGGCAAGGGTCTGGGCAGCGCCGTCGTGCTCCCCGGAGTGGAGGCGGCCGAGCGCGCCGGGGTGCCCGC
CTTCCTGGAGACCTCCGCGCCCCGCAACCTCCCCTTCTACGAGCGGCTCGGCTTCACCGTCACCGCCGAC
GTCGAGGTGCCCGAAGGACCGCGCACCTGGTGCATGACCCGCAAGCCCGGTGCCTGAACGCGTTAAGTCG
ACAATCAACCTCTGGATTACAAAATTTGTGAAAGATTGACTGGTATTCTTAACTATGTTGCTCCTTTTAC
GCTATGTGGATACGCTGCTTTAATGCCTTTGTATCATGCTATTGCTTCCCGTATGGCTTTCATTTTCTCC
TCCTTGTATAAATCCTGGTTGCTGTCTCTTTATGAGGAGTTGTGGCCCGTTGTCAGGCAACGTGGCGTGG
TGTGCACTGTGTTTGCTGACGCAACCCCCACTGGTTGGGGCATTGCCACCACCTGTCAGCTCCTTTCCGG
GACTTTCGCTTTCCCCCTCCCTATTGCCACGGCGGAACTCATCGCCGCCTGCCTTGCCCGCTGCTGGACA
GGGGCTCGGCTGTTGGGCACTGACAATTCCGTGGTGTTGTCGGGGAAATCATCGTCCTTTCCTTGGCTGC
TCGCCTGTGTTGCCACCTGGATTCTGCGCGGGACGTCCTTCTGCTACGTCCCTTCGGCCCTCAATCCAGC
GGACCTTCCTTCCCGCGGCCTGCTGCCGGCTCTGCGGCCTCTTCCGCGTCTTCGCCTTCGCCCTCAGACG
AGTCGGATCTCCCTTTGGGCCGCCTCCCCGCGTCGACTTTAAGACCAATGACTTACAAGGCAGCTGTAGA
TCTTAGCCACTTTTTAAAAGAAAAGGGGGGACTGGAAGGGCTAATTCACTCCCAACGAAGACAAGATCTG
CTTTTTGCTTGTACTGGGTCTCTCTGGTTAGACCAGATCTGAGCCTGGGAGCTCTCTGGCTAACTAGGGA
ACCCACTGCTTAAGCCTCAATAAAGCTTGCCTTGAGTGCTTCAAGTAGTGTGTGCCCGTCTGTTGTGTGA
CTCTGGTAACTAGAGATCCCTCAGACCCTTTTAGTCAGTGTGGAAAATCTCTAGCAGTACGTATAGTAGT
TCATGTCATCTTATTATTCAGTATTTATAACTTGCAAAGAAATGAATATCAGAGAGTGAGAGGAACTTGT
TTATTGCAGCTTATAATGGTTACAAATAAAGCAATAGCATCACAAATTTCACAAATAAAGCATTTTTTTC
ACTGCATTCTAGTTGTGGTTTGTCCAAACTCATCAATGTATCTTATCATGTCTGGCTCTAGCTATCCCGC
CCCTAACTCCGCCCATCCCGCCCCTAACTCCGCCCAGTTCCGCCCATTCTCCGCCCCATGGCTGACTAAT
TTTTTTTATTTATGCAGAGGCCGAGGCCGCCTCGGCCTCTGAGCTATTCCAGAAGTAGTGAGGAGGCTTT
TTTGGAGGCCTAGGGACGTACCCAATTCGCCCTATAGTGAGTCGTATTACGCGCGCTCACTGGCCGTCGT
TTTACAACGTCGTGACTGGGAAAACCCTGGCGTTACCCAACTTAATCGCCTTGCAGCACATCCCCCTTTC
GCCAGCTGGCGTAATAGCGAAGAGGCCCGCACCGATCGCCCTTCCCAACAGTTGCGCAGCCTGAATGGCG
AATGGG
[124 nt withheld, positions 3367-3490]
C
[91 nt withheld, positions 3492-3582]
A
[49 nt withheld, positions 3584-3632]
CCTTTGACGTTGGAGTCCACGTTCTTT
[37 nt withheld, positions 3660-3696]
ACCCTATCTCGGTCTATTCTTTTGATTTATAAGGGATTTTGCCGATTTCGGCCTATTGGTTAAAAAATGA
GCTGATTTAACAAAAATTTAACGCGAATTTTAACAAAATATTAACGCTTACAATTTAGGTGGCACTTTTC
GGGGAAATGTGCGCGGAACCCCTATTTGTTTATTTTTCTAAATACATTCAAATATGTATCCGCTCATGAG
ACAATAACCCTGATAAATGCTTCAATAATATTGAAAAAGGAAGAGTATGAGTATTCAACATTTCCGTGTC
GCCCTTATTCCCTTTTTTGCGGCATTTTGCCTTCCTGTTTTTGCTCACCCAGAAACGCTGGTGAAAGTAA
AAGATGCTGAAGATCAGTTGGGTGCACGAGTGGGTTACATCGAACTGGATCTCAACAGCGGTAAGATCCT
TGAGAGTTTTCGCCCCGAAGAACGTTTTCCAATGATGAGCACTTTTAAAGTTCTGCTATGTGGCGCGGTA
TTATCCCGTATTGACGCCGGGCAAGAGCAACTCGGTCGCCGCATACACTATTCTCAGAATGACTTGGTTG
AGTACTCACCAGTCACAGAAAAGCATCTTACGGATGGCATGACAGTAAGAGAATTATGCAGTGCTGCCAT
AACCATGAGTGATAACACTGCGGCCAACTTACTTCTGACAACGATCGGAGGACCGAAGGAGCTAACCGCT
TTTTTGCACAACATGGGGGATCATGTAACTCGCCTTGATCGTTGGGAACCGGAGCTGAATGAAGCCATAC
CAAACGACGAGCGTGACACCACGATGCCTGTAGCAATGGCAACAACGTTGCGCAAACTATTAACTGGCGA
ACTACTTACTCTAGCTTCCCGGCAACAATTAATAGACTGGATGGAGGCGGATAAAGTTGCAGGACCACTT
CTGCGCTCGGCCCTTCCGGCTGGCTGGTTTATTGCTGATAAATCTGGAGCCGGTGAGCGTGGGTCTCGCG
GTATCATTGCAGCACTGGGGCCAGATGGTAAGCCCTCCCGTATCGTAGTTATCTACACGACGGGGAGTCA
GGCAACTATGGATGAACGAAATAGACAGATCGCTGAGATAGGTGCCTCACTGATTAAGCATTGGTAACTG
TCAGACCAAGTTTACTCATATATACTTTAGATTGATTTAAAACTTCATTTTTAATTTAAAAGGATCTAGG
TGAAGATCCTTTTTGATAATCTCATGACCAAAATCCCTTAACGTGAGTTTTCGTTCCACTGAGCGTCAGA
CCCCGTAGAAAAGATCAAAGGATCTTCTTGAGATCCTTTTTTTCTGCGCGTAATCTGCTGCTTGCAAACA
AAAAAACCACCGCTACCAGCGGTGGTTTGTTTGCCGGATCAAGAGCTACCAACTCTTTTTCCGAAGGTAA
CTGGCTTCAGCAGAGCGCAGATACCAAATACTGTTCTTCTAGTGTAGCCGTAGTTAGGCCACCACTTCAA
GAACTCTGTAGCACCGCCTACATACCTCGCTCTGCTAATCCTGTTACCAGTGGCTGCTGCCAGTGGCGAT
AAGTCGTGTCTTACCGGGTTGGACTCAAGACGATAGTTACCGGATAAGGCGCAGCGGTCGGGCTGAACGG
GGGGTTCGTGCACACAGCCCAGCTTGGAGCGAACGACCTACACCGAACTGAGATACCTACAGCGTGAGCT
ATGAGAAAGCGCCACGCTTCCCGAAGGGAGAAAGGCGGACAGGTATCCGGTAAGCGGCAGGGTCGGAACA
GGAGAGCGCACGAGGGAGCTTCCAGGGGGAAACGCCTGGTATCTTTATAGTCCTGTCGGGTTTCGCCACC
TCTGACTTGAGCGTCGATTTTTGTGATGCTCGTCAGGGGGGCGGAGCCTATGGAAAAACGCCAGCAACGC
GGCCTTTTTACGGTTCCTGGCCTTTTGCTGGCCTTTTGCTCACATGTTCTTTCCTGCGTTATCCCCTGAT
TCTGTGGATAACCGTATTACCGCCTTTGAGTGAGCTGATACCGCTCGCCGCAGCCGAACGACCGAGCGCA
GCGAGTCAGTGAGCGAGGAAGCGGAAGAGCGCCCAATACGCAAACCGCCTCTCCCCGCGCGTTGGCCGAT
TCATTAATGCAGCTGGCACGACAGGTTTCCCGACTGGAAAGCGGGCAGTGAGCGCAACGCAATTAATGTG
AGTTAGCTCACTCATTAGGCACCCCAGGCTTTACACTTTATGCTTCCGGCTCGTATGTTGTGTGGAATTG
TGAGCGGATAACAATTTCACACAGGAAACAGCTATGACCATGATTACGCCAAGCGCGCAATTAACCCTCA
CTAAAGGGAACAAAAGCTGGAGCTGCAAGCTTAATGTAGTCTTATGCAATACTCTTGTAGTCTTGCAACA
TGGTAACGATGAGTTAGCAACATGCCTTACAAGGAGAGAAAAAGCACCGTGCATGCCGATTGGTGGAAGT
AAGGTGGTACGATCGTGCCTTATTAGGAAGGCAACAGACGGGTCTGACATGGATTGGACGAACCACTGAA
TTGCCGCATTGCAGAGATATTGTATTTAAGTGCCTAGCTCGATACATAAACGGGTCTCTCTGGTTAGACC
AGATCTGAGCCTGGGAGCTCTCTGGCTAACTAGGGAACCCACTGCTTAAGCCTCAATAAAGCTTGCCTTG
AGTGCTTCAAGTAGTGTGTGCCCGTCTGTTGTGTGACTCTGGTAACTAGAGATCCCTCAGACCCTTTTAG
TCAGTGTGGAAAATCTCTAGCAGTGGCGCCCGAACAGGGACTTGAAAGCGAAAGGGAAACCAGAGGAGCT
CTCTCGACGCAGGACTCGGCTTGCTGAAGCGCGCACGGCAAGAGGCGAGGGGCGGCGACTGGTGAGTACG
CCAAAAATTTTGACTAGCGGAGGCTAGAAGGAGAGAGATGGGTGCGAGAGCGTCAGTATTAAGCGGGGGA
GAATTAGATCGCGATGGGAAAAAATTCGGTTAAGGCCAGGGGGAAAGAAAAAATATAAATTAAAACATAT
AGTATGGGCAAGCAGGGAGCTAGAACGATTCGCAGTTAATCCTGGCCTGTTAGAAACATCAGAAGGCTGT
AGACAAATACTGGGACAGCTACAACCATCCCTTCAGACAGGATCAGAAGAACTTAGATCATTATATAATA
CAGTAGCAACCCTCTATTGTGTGCATCAAAGGATAGAGATAAAAGACACCAAGGAAGCTTTAGACAAGAT
AGAGGAAGAGCAAAACAAAAGTAAGACCACCGCACAGCAAGCGGCCGCTGATCTTCAGACCTGGAGGAGG
AGATATGAGGGACAATTGGAGAAGTGAATTATATAAATATAAAGTAGTAAAAATTGAACCATTAGGAGTA
GCACCCACCAAGGCAAAGAGAAGAGTGGTGCAGAGAGAAAAAAGAGCAGTGGGAATAGGAGCTTTGTTCC
TTGGGTTCTTGGGAGCAGCAGGAAGCACTATGGGCGCAGCGTCAATGACGCTGACGGTACAGGCCAGACA
ATTATTGTCTGGTATAGTGCAGCAGCAGAACAATTTGCTGAGGGCTATTGAGGCGCAACAGCATCTGTTG
CAACTCACAGTCTGGGGCATCAAGCAGCTCCAGGCAAGAATCCTGGCTGTGGAAAGATACCTAAAGGATC
AACAGCTCCTGGGGATTTGGGGTTGCTCTGGAAAACTCATTTGCACCACTGCTGTGCCTTGGAATGCTAG
TTGGAGTAATAAATCTCTGGAACAGATTTGGAATCACACGACCTGGATGGAGTGGGACAGAGAAATTAAC
AATTACACAAGCTTAATACACTCCTTAATTGAAGAATCGCAAAACCAGCAAGAAAAGAATGAACAAGAAT
TATTGGAATTAGATAAATGGGCAAGTTTGTGGAATTGGTTTAACATAACAAATTGGCTGTGGTATATAAA
ATTATTCATAATGATAGTAGGAGGCTTGGTAGGTTTAAGAATAGTTTTTGCTGTACTTTCTATAGTGAAT
AGAGTTAGGCAGGGATATTCACCATTATCGTTTCAGACCCACCTCCCAACCCCGAGGGGACCCAGAGAGG
GCCTATTTCCCATGATTCCTTCATATTTGCATATACGATACAAGGCTGTTAGAGAGATAATTAGAATTAA
TTTGACTGTAAACACAAAGATATTAGTACAAAATACGTGACGTAGAAAGTAATAATTTCTTGGGTAGTTT
GCAGTTTTAAAATTATGTTTTAAAATGGACTATCATATGCTTACCGTAACTTGAAAGTATTTCGATTTCT
TGGCTTTATATATCTTGTGGAAAGGACGAAACACCGAGACTCGGTGATCCGCTGATGTTTTAGAGCTAGA
AATAGCAAGTTAAAATAAGGCTAGTCCGTTATCAACTTGAAAAAGTGGCACCGAGTCGGTGCTTTTTTAA
GCTTGGCGTAACTAGATCTTGAGACAAATGGCAGTATTCATCCACAATTTTAAAAGAAAAGGGGGGATTG
GGGGGTACAGTGCAGGGGAAAGAATAGTAGACATAATAGCAACAGACATACAAACTAAAGAATTACAAAA
ACAAATTACAAAAATTCAAAATTTTCGGGTTTATTACAGGGACAGCAGAGATCCACTTTGGCGCCGGCTC
GAGGGGG
Features (pLannotate 1.2.2; 29 found; start..end, strand, type, name):
     14..80      +  CDS            small t antigen (fragment): SV40 (simian virus 40) small t antigen
    106..317     +  promoter       EF-1α core promoter: core promoter for human elongation factor EF-1α
    318..1256    +  intron         EF-1α intron A: intron upstream of the start codon of human EF-1α
   1278..1877    +  CDS            PuroR (fragment): puromycin N-acetyltransferase; pac from Streptomyces; confers resistance to puromycin
   1893..2481    +  misc_feature   WPRE: woodchuck hepatitis virus posttranscriptional regulatory element
   2532..2551    +  misc_feature   cPPT/CTS (fragment): central polypurine tract and central termination sequence of HIV-1
   2553..2786    +  LTR            3' LTR (ΔU3): self-inactivating 3' long terminal repeat (LTR) from HIV-1
   2864..2985    +  polyA_signal   SV40 poly(A) signal: SV40 polyadenylation signal
   3025..3160    +  rep_origin     SV40 ori: SV40 origin of replication
   3181..3199    -  promoter       T7 promoter: promoter for bacteriophage T7 RNA polymerase
   3207..3362    +  CDS            lacZα (fragment): LacZα fragment of β-galactosidase; lacZ fragment
   3367..3795    +  rep_origin     f1 ori (sequence partly withheld): f1 bacteriophage origin of replication; arrow indicates direction of (+) strand synthesis
   3848..3952    +  promoter       AmpR promoter: bla
   3953..4813    +  CDS            AmpR: β-lactamase; bla; confers resistance to ampicillin, carbenicillin, and related antibiotics
   4984..5572    +  rep_origin     ori: high-copy-number ColE1/pMB1/pBR322/pUC origin of replication
   5755..5847    +  CDS            lacI (fragment): lac repressor; lacI; The lac repressor binds to the lac operator to inhibit transcription in E. coli. This inhibition can be relieved by adding lactose or isopropyl-β-D-thiogalactopyranoside (IPTG).
   5860..5881    +  protein_bind   CAP binding site: CAP binding activates transcription in the presence of cAMP. E. coli catabolite activator protein
   5896..5926    +  promoter       lac promoter: promoter for the E. coli lac operon
   5934..5950    +  protein_bind   lac operator: The lac repressor binds to the lac operator to inhibit transcription in E. coli. This inhibition can be relieved by adding lactose or isopropyl-β-D-thiogalactopyranoside (IPTG). lac repressor encoded by lacI
   5995..6013    +  promoter       T3 promoter: promoter for bacteriophage T3 RNA polymerase
   6041..6267    +  promoter       RSV promoter: Rous sarcoma virus enhancer/promoter
   6268..6448    +  LTR            5' LTR (truncated): truncated 5' long terminal repeat (LTR) from HIV-1
   6495..6620    +  misc_feature   HIV-1 Ψ: packaging signal of human immunodeficiency virus type 1
   6604..6967    +  CDS            HIV-1 gag (fragment): gag protein from human immunodeficiency virus 1; gag
   7113..7346    +  misc_feature   RRE: The Rev response element (RRE) of HIV-1 allows for Rev-dependent mRNA export from the nucleus to the cytoplasm.
   7723..7749    +  CDS            Rev (fragment): human immunodeficiency virus 1 (HIV-1) Rev protein; rev; enhances nuclear export of unspliced and incompletely spliced viral mRNAs
   7753..7993    +  promoter       U6 promoter: RNA polymerase III promoter for human U6 snRNA
   8023..8098    +  misc_RNA       gRNA scaffold: guide RNA scaffold for the Streptococcus pyogenes CRISPR/Cas9 system
   8154..8271    +  misc_feature   cPPT/CTS: central polypurine tract and central termination sequence of HIV-1
