[The description below was written by a language model from this plasmid's Addgene catalogue record and pLannotate feature annotations shown in this document.]
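Description:
CIT gRNA (BRDN0001149187) is a third-generation lentiviral guide RNA plasmid built on the lentiGuide-Puro backbone and designed to target the human CIT gene (also known as CITK, CRIK, MCPH17 or STK21). It belongs to a set of kinome-directed guides. In bacteria it is maintained as a high-copy plasmid through a ColE1/pUC-type origin and selected with ampicillin via the β-lactamase gene. An f1 origin, SV40 origin and remnants of lac and phage promoter sequences are carried over from the backbone.

The lentiviral transfer cassette begins with an RSV promoter fused to a truncated HIV-1 5' LTR, which makes genomic RNA production Tat-independent. This is followed by the Ψ packaging signal with a partial gag sequence and the Rev response element for nuclear export of the unspliced genome. Within the provirus, a human U6 RNA polymerase III promoter drives the CIT-specific spacer joined to the Streptococcus pyogenes Cas9 guide scaffold. A cPPT/CTS element, which aids nuclear import of the reverse-transcribed genome, lies just downstream. A separate EF-1α core promoter with its first intron expresses puromycin N-acetyltransferase, allowing selection of transduced mammalian cells. WPRE enhances transcript expression, and the self-inactivating ΔU3 3' LTR silences viral promoter activity after integration.

The plasmid does not encode Cas9, so it is meant to be used with a separate Cas9 lentiviral vector or in cells that already express Cas9. In that setting the guide directs cleavage at CIT for gene knockout or loss-of-function studies. The annotated feature table covers the full assembled sequence and agrees with the catalogue description.
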