Addgene plasmid #76721: CIT gRNA (BRDN0001149187)
Purpose: 3rd generation lentiviral gRNA plasmid targeting human CIT
Depositing lab: John Doench & David Root. Depositing organization: Broad Institute. Publication: Optimized sgRNA design to maximize activity and minimize off-target effects of CRISPR-Cas9. Doench JG, Fusi N, Sullender M, Hegde M, Vaimberg EW, Donovan KF, Smith I, Tothova Z, Wilen C, Orchard R, Virgin HW, Listgarten J, Root DE. Nat Biotechnol. 2016 Jan 18. doi: 10.1038/nbt.3437. PubMed 26780180.
Backbone
  Vector backbone: lentiGuide-Puro
  Backbone manufacturer: Zhang Lab (Addgene plasmid # 52963)
  Vector type: Mammalian Expression, Lentiviral, CRISPR
  Selectable markers: Puromycin
Growth in bacteria
  Bacterial resistance: Ampicillin, 100 μg/mL
  Growth temperature: 37°C
  Growth strain: DH5alpha
  Copy number: High Copy
Gene/Insert
  Gene/Insert name: CIT (alt names: CIT; NM_001206999.1)
  gRNA/shRNA sequence: AGACTCGGTGATCCGCTGAT
  Species: H. sapiens (human)
  Entrez Gene: CIT (a.k.a. CITK, CRIK, MCPH17, STK21)
  Promoter: hU6
  Cloning method: Unknown
  Sequencing primers: 5′ U6-F; 3′ pS2-R
Terms and licenses: Academic/Nonprofit Terms; Industry Terms: Not Available to Industry
Depositor comments: The gRNA was designed to target the following Genbank reference sequence(s): NM_001206999.1,NM_007174.2. Note that this plasmid does NOT contain Cas9. It should be used in conjunction with lentiCas9-Blast (Addgene #52962) or otherwise with cell lines already expressing Cas9. Browse the full kinome gRNA library at http://www.addgene.org/pooled-library/broadgpp-human-kinome/ or visit http://www.broadinstitute.org/rnai/public/ for detailed protocols and information.
How to cite: CIT gRNA (BRDN0001149187) was a gift from John Doench & David Root (Addgene plasmid # 76721 ; http://n2t.net/addgene:76721 ; RRID:Addgene_76721)
