>Addgene plasmid #76721 | CIT gRNA (BRDN0001149187) | depositor partial sequence | sequence record 144181 | Target Sequence
AGACTCGGTGATCCGCTGAT
