>Addgene plasmid #76721 | CIT gRNA (BRDN0001149187) | addgene partial sequence | sequence record 186373 | hU6-F
AGAAAGTAATAATTTCTTGGGTAGTTTGCAGTTTTAAAATTATGTTTTAAAATGGACTATCATATGCTTA
CCGTAACTTGAAAGTATTTCGATTTCTTGGCTTTATATATCTTGTGGAAAGGACGAAACACCGAGACTCG
GTGATCCGCTGATGTTTTAGAGCTAGAAATAGCAAGTTAAAATAAGGCTAGTCCGTTATCAACTTGAAAA
AGTGGCACCGAGTCGGTGCTTTTTTAAGCTTGGCGTAACTAGATCTTGAGACAAATGGCAGTATTCATCC
ACAATTTTAAAAGAAAAGGGGGGATTGGGGGGTACAGTGCAGGGGAAAGAATAGTAGACATAATAGCAAC
AGACATACAAACTAAAGAATTACAAAAACAAATTACAAAAATTCAAAATTTTCGGGTTTATTACAGGGAC
AGCAGAGATCCACTTTGGCGCCGGCTCGAGGGGGCCCGGGTGCAAAGATGGATAAAGTTTTAAACAGAGA
GGAATCTTTGCAGCTAATGGACCTTCTAGGTCTTGAAAGGAGTGGGAATTGGCTCCGGTGCCCGTCAGTG
GGCAGAGCGC
